Addgene plasmid #221874: pcDNA3.1(+)-N-DYK_K164R PCNA
Purpose: Expresses K164R PCNA with a FLAG tag in mammalian cells
Depositing lab: Roger Woodgate. Depositing organization: National Institute of Child Health and Human Development (NICHD). Publication: Human DNA polymerase eta is regulated by mutually exclusive mono-ubiquitination and mono-NEDDylation. Moreno NC, Korchak EJ, Latancia MT, D'Orlando DA, Adegbenro T, Barnes RP, Bezsonova I, Woodgate R, Ashton NW. Nucleic Acids Res. 2026 Feb 5;54(4):gkag098. doi: 10.1093/nar/gkag098. PubMed 41693564.
Backbone
  Vector backbone: pcDNA3.1(+)-N-DYK
  Total vector size (bp): 6230
  Vector type: Mammalian Expression
  Selectable markers: Neomycin (select with G418)
Growth in bacteria
  Bacterial resistance: Ampicillin, 100 μg/mL
  Growth temperature: 37°C
  Growth strain: DH5alpha
  Copy number: High Copy
Gene/Insert
  Gene/Insert name: PCNA
  Species: H. sapiens (human)
  Insert size (bp): 783
  Mutation: K164R
  Entrez Gene: PCNA (a.k.a. ATLD2)
  Promoter: CMV
  Tag / fusion protein: FLAG (N terminal on backbone)
  Cloning method: Restriction Enzyme; 5′ cloning site HindIII (not destroyed); 3′ cloning site BamHI (not destroyed)
  Sequencing primers: 5′ TAATACGACTCACTATAGGG
Terms and licenses: Academic/Nonprofit Terms; Industry Terms: Not Available to Industry
Depositor comments: Modification of pcDNA3.1(+)-N-DYK_WT PCNA (Addgene #221858) with PCNA mutation K164R. Please visit https://doi.org/10.1101/2024.10.12.618026 for bioRxiv preprint.
How to cite: pcDNA3.1(+)-N-DYK_K164R PCNA was a gift from Roger Woodgate (Addgene plasmid # 221874 ; http://n2t.net/addgene:221874 ; RRID:Addgene_221874)
