[The description below was written by a language model from this plasmid's Addgene catalogue record and pLannotate feature annotations shown in this document.]
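Description:
pcDNA3.1(+)-N-DYK_K164R PCNA is a 6,230 bp mammalian expression plasmid built on the pcDNA3.1(+)-N-DYK backbone. It is maintained in E. coli through a high-copy ColE1/pUC-type origin and an ampicillin resistance gene (β-lactamase with its own promoter), and it also carries an f1 phage origin. For selection in mammalian cells, an SV40 enhancer/early promoter drives the neomycin phosphotransferase gene, followed by an SV40 polyadenylation signal, allowing G418 selection of stable transfectants. The automated annotation also flags several short fragments (bom, a truncated HIV-1 LTR match, ble, lacI and lac promoter/operator remnants). These appear to be backbone remnants or partial sequence matches rather than functional parts of the design.

The payload is the 783 bp human PCNA coding sequence carrying the K164R substitution, cloned between HindIII and BamHI sites that remain intact. Expression is driven by the CMV immediate early enhancer and promoter and terminated by the bovine growth hormone polyadenylation signal. A T7 promoter lies just upstream of the coding region and can serve for in vitro transcription or as a sequencing primer site. An N-terminal FLAG (DYK) epitope supplied by the backbone is fused to PCNA; the feature table detects it as a short fragment of a 3xFLAG match, consistent with a single tag. The tag allows detection or immunoprecipitation of the exogenous protein.

The plasmid was derived from the corresponding wild-type PCNA construct. Lysine 164 is the well-known site of PCNA ubiquitination in DNA damage tolerance, so the arginine substitution gives a form that cannot be modified at this position. The associated work concerns regulation of human DNA polymerase eta by mono-ubiquitination and mono-NEDDylation.
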