Features (pLannotate 1.2.2; 21 found; start..end, strand, type, name):
     28..80      -  misc_feature   bom (fragment): basis of mobility region from pBR322
    235..614     +  enhancer       CMV enhancer: human cytomegalovirus immediate early enhancer
    615..818     +  promoter       CMV promoter: human cytomegalovirus (CMV) immediate early promoter
    814..847     +  LTR            5' LTR (truncated) (fragment): truncated 5' long terminal repeat (LTR) from HIV-1
    863..881     +  promoter       T7 promoter: promoter for bacteriophage T7 RNA polymerase
    926..950     +  CDS            3xFLAG (fragment): three tandem FLAG® epitope tags
    956..1738    +  CDS            PCNA: PCNA_HUMAN - Experimental evidence at protein level: Swiss-Prot protein existence level 1. Auxiliary protein of DNA polymerase delta and is involved in the control of eukaryotic DNA replication by increasing the polymerase's processibility during elongation of the leading strand. Induces a robust stimulatory effect on the 3'-5' exonuclease and 3'- phosphodiesterase, but not apurinic-apyrimidinic (AP) endonuclease, APEX2 activities. Has to be loaded onto DNA in order to be able to stimulate APEX2. Plays a key role in DNA damage response (DDR) by being conveniently positioned at the replication
   1827..2051    +  polyA_signal   bGH poly(A) signal: bovine growth hormone polyadenylation signal
   2055..2076    +  promoter       SV40 promoter (fragment): SV40 enhancer and early promoter
   2097..2525    +  rep_origin     f1 ori (sequence partly withheld): f1 bacteriophage origin of replication; arrow indicates direction of (+) strand synthesis
   2539..2868    +  promoter       SV40 promoter: SV40 enhancer and early promoter
   2935..3726    +  CDS            neo: KKA2_KLEPN - Also known as kan, nptII. Experimental evidence at protein level: Swiss-Prot protein existence level 1. Resistance to kanamycin, neomycin, paromomycin, ribostamycin, butirosin and gentamicin B. From Klebsiella pneumoniae.
   3750..3908    +  CDS            ble (fragment): BLE_KLEPN - Experimental evidence at protein level: Swiss-Prot protein existence level 1. Binding protein with a strong affinity to the bleomycin family of antibiotics. Binds to CL990; an antimitotic-antibiotic compound. From Klebsiella pneumoniae.
   3903..4024    +  polyA_signal   SV40 poly(A) signal: SV40 polyadenylation signal
   4097..4113    -  protein_bind   lac operator: The lac repressor binds to the lac operator to inhibit transcription in E. coli. This inhibition can be relieved by adding lactose or isopropyl-β-D-thiogalactopyranoside (IPTG). lac repressor encoded by lacI
   4121..4151    -  promoter       lac promoter: promoter for the E. coli lac operon
   4166..4187    -  protein_bind   CAP binding site: CAP binding activates transcription in the presence of cAMP. E. coli catabolite activator protein
   4200..4292    -  CDS            lacI (fragment): lac repressor; lacI; The lac repressor binds to the lac operator to inhibit transcription in E. coli. This inhibition can be relieved by adding lactose or isopropyl-β-D-thiogalactopyranoside (IPTG).
   4475..5063    -  rep_origin     ori: high-copy-number ColE1/pMB1/pBR322/pUC origin of replication
   5234..6094    -  CDS            AmpR: β-lactamase; bla; confers resistance to ampicillin, carbenicillin, and related antibiotics
   6095..6199    -  promoter       AmpR promoter: bla
>Addgene plasmid #221874 | pcDNA3.1(+)-N-DYK_K164R PCNA | addgene full sequence | sequence record 437620 | Addgene NGS Result
GACGGATCGGGAGATCTCCCGATCCCCTATGGTGCACTCTCAGTACAATCTGCTCTGATGCCGCATAGTT
AAGCCAGTATCTGCTCCCTGCTTGTGTGTTGGAGGTCGCTGAGTAGTGCGCGAGCAAAATTTAAGCTACA
ACAAGGCAAGGCTTGACCGACAATTGCATGAAGAATCTGCTTAGGGTTAGGCGTTTTGCGCTGCTTCGCG
ATGTACGGGCCAGATATACGCGTTGACATTGATTATTGACTAGTTATTAATAGTAATCAATTACGGGGTC
ATTAGTTCATAGCCCATATATGGAGTTCCGCGTTACATAACTTACGGTAAATGGCCCGCCTGGCTGACCG
CCCAACGACCCCCGCCCATTGACGTCAATAATGACGTATGTTCCCATAGTAACGCCAATAGGGACTTTCC
ATTGACGTCAATGGGTGGAGTATTTACGGTAAACTGCCCACTTGGCAGTACATCAAGTGTATCATATGCC
AAGTACGCCCCCTATTGACGTCAATGACGGTAAATGGCCCGCCTGGCATTATGCCCAGTACATGACCTTA
TGGGACTTTCCTACTTGGCAGTACATCTACGTATTAGTCATCGCTATTACCATGGTGATGCGGTTTTGGC
AGTACATCAATGGGCGTGGATAGCGGTTTGACTCACGGGGATTTCCAAGTCTCCACCCCATTGACGTCAA
TGGGAGTTTGTTTTGGCACCAAAATCAACGGGACTTTCCAAAATGTCGTAACAACTCCGCCCCATTGACG
CAAATGGGCGGTAGGCGTGTACGGTGGGAGGTCTATATAAGCAGAGCTCTCTGGCTAACTAGAGAACCCA
CTGCTTACTGGCTTATCGAAATTAATACGACTCACTATAGGGAGACCCAAGCTGGCTAGCGTTTAAACTT
AAGCTTGCCACCATGGATTACAAGGATGACGACGATAAGGGTACCATGTTCGAGGCGCGCCTGGTCCAGG
GCTCCATCCTCAAGAAGGTGTTGGAGGCACTCAAGGACCTCATCAACGAGGCCTGCTGGGATATTAGCTC
CAGCGGTGTAAACCTGCAGAGCATGGACTCGTCCCACGTCTCTTTGGTGCAGCTCACCCTGCGGTCTGAG
GGCTTCGACACCTACCGCTGCGACCGCAACCTGGCCATGGGCGTGAACCTCACCAGTATGTCCAAAATAC
TAAAATGCGCCGGCAATGAAGATATCATTACACTAAGGGCCGAAGATAACGCGGATACCTTGGCGCTAGT
ATTTGAAGCACCAAACCAGGAGAAAGTTTCAGACTATGAAATGAAGTTGATGGATTTAGATGTTGAACAA
CTTGGAATTCCAGAACAGGAGTACAGCTGTGTAGTAAAGATGCCTTCTGGTGAATTTGCACGTATATGCC
GAGATCTCAGCCATATTGGAGATGCTGTTGTAATTTCCTGTGCAAGGGACGGAGTGAAATTTTCTGCAAG
TGGAGAACTTGGAAATGGAAACATTAAATTGTCACAGACAAGTAATGTCGATAAAGAGGAGGAAGCTGTT
ACCATAGAGATGAATGAACCAGTTCAACTAACTTTTGCACTGAGGTACCTGAACTTCTTTACAAAAGCCA
CTCCACTCTCTTCAACGGTGACACTCAGTATGTCTGCAGATGTACCCCTTGTTGTAGAGTATAAAATTGC
GGATATGGGACACTTAAAATACTACTTGGCTCCCAAGATCGAGGATGAAGAAGGATCTGGATCCTGATAA
GAATTCTGCAGATATCCAGCACAGTGGCGGCCGCTCGAGTCTAGAGGGCCCGTTTAAACCCGCTGATCAG
CCTCGACTGTGCCTTCTAGTTGCCAGCCATCTGTTGTTTGCCCCTCCCCCGTGCCTTCCTTGACCCTGGA
AGGTGCCACTCCCACTGTCCTTTCCTAATAAAATGAGGAAATTGCATCGCATTGTCTGAGTAGGTGTCAT
TCTATTCTGGGGGGTGGGGTGGGGCAGGACAGCAAGGGGGAGGATTGGGAAGACAATAGCAGGCATGCTG
GGGATGCGGTGGGCTCTATGGCTTCTGAGGCGGAAAGAACCAGCTGGGGCTCTAGGGGGTATCCCC
[124 nt withheld, positions 2097-2220]
C
[91 nt withheld, positions 2222-2312]
A
[49 nt withheld, positions 2314-2362]
CCTTTGACGTTGGAGTCCACGTTCTTT
[37 nt withheld, positions 2390-2426]
ACCCTATCTCGGTCTATTCTTTTGATTTATAAGGGATTTTGCCGATTTCGGCCTATTGGTTAAAAAATGA
GCTGATTTAACAAAAATTTAACGCGAATTAATTCTGTGGAATGTGTGTCAGTTAGGGTGTGGAAAGTCCC
CAGGCTCCCCAGCAGGCAGAAGTATGCAAAGCATGCATCTCAATTAGTCAGCAACCAGGTGTGGAAAGTC
CCCAGGCTCCCCAGCAGGCAGAAGTATGCAAAGCATGCATCTCAATTAGTCAGCAACCATAGTCCCGCCC
CTAACTCCGCCCATCCCGCCCCTAACTCCGCCCAGTTCCGCCCATTCTCCGCCCCATGGCTGACTAATTT
TTTTTATTTATGCAGAGGCCGAGGCCGCCTCTGCCTCTGAGCTATTCCAGAAGTAGTGAGGAGGCTTTTT
TGGAGGCCTAGGCTTTTGCAAAAAGCTCCCGGGAGCTTGTATATCCATTTTCGGATCTGATCAAGAGACA
GGATGAGGATCGTTTCGCATGATTGAACAAGATGGATTGCACGCAGGTTCTCCGGCCGCTTGGGTGGAGA
GGCTATTCGGCTATGACTGGGCACAACAGACAATCGGCTGCTCTGATGCCGCCGTGTTCCGGCTGTCAGC
GCAGGGGCGCCCGGTTCTTTTTGTCAAGACCGACCTGTCCGGTGCCCTGAATGAACTGCAGGACGAGGCA
GCGCGGCTATCGTGGCTGGCCACGACGGGCGTTCCTTGCGCAGCTGTGCTCGACGTTGTCACTGAAGCGG
GAAGGGACTGGCTGCTATTGGGCGAAGTGCCGGGGCAGGATCTCCTGTCATCTCACCTTGCTCCTGCCGA
GAAAGTATCCATCATGGCTGATGCAATGCGGCGGCTGCATACGCTTGATCCGGCTACCTGCCCATTCGAC
CACCAAGCGAAACATCGCATCGAGCGAGCACGTACTCGGATGGAAGCCGGTCTTGTCGATCAGGATGATC
TGGACGAAGAGCATCAGGGGCTCGCGCCAGCCGAACTGTTCGCCAGGCTCAAGGCGCGCATGCCCGACGG
CGAGGATCTCGTCGTGACCCATGGCGATGCCTGCTTGCCGAATATCATGGTGGAAAATGGCCGCTTTTCT
GGATTCATCGACTGTGGCCGGCTGGGTGTGGCGGACCGCTATCAGGACATAGCGTTGGCTACCCGTGATA
TTGCTGAAGAGCTTGGCGGCGAATGGGCTGACCGCTTCCTCGTGCTTTACGGTATCGCCGCTCCCGATTC
GCAGCGCATCGCCTTCTATCGCCTTCTTGACGAGTTCTTCTGAGCGGGACTCTGGGGTTCGAAATGACCG
ACCAAGCGACGCCCAACCTGCCATCACGAGATTTCGATTCCACCGCCGCCTTCTATGAAAGGTTGGGCTT
CGGAATCGTTTTCCGGGACGCCGGCTGGATGATCCTCCAGCGCGGGGATCTCATGCTGGAGTTCTTCGCC
CACCCCAACTTGTTTATTGCAGCTTATAATGGTTACAAATAAAGCAATAGCATCACAAATTTCACAAATA
AAGCATTTTTTTCACTGCATTCTAGTTGTGGTTTGTCCAAACTCATCAATGTATCTTATCATGTCTGTAT
ACCGTCGACCTCTAGCTAGAGCTTGGCGTAATCATGGTCATAGCTGTTTCCTGTGTGAAATTGTTATCCG
CTCACAATTCCACACAACATACGAGCCGGAAGCATAAAGTGTAAAGCCTGGGGTGCCTAATGAGTGAGCT
AACTCACATTAATTGCGTTGCGCTCACTGCCCGCTTTCCAGTCGGGAAACCTGTCGTGCCAGCTGCATTA
ATGAATCGGCCAACGCGCGGGGAGAGGCGGTTTGCGTATTGGGCGCTCTTCCGCTTCCTCGCTCACTGAC
TCGCTGCGCTCGGTCGTTCGGCTGCGGCGAGCGGTATCAGCTCACTCAAAGGCGGTAATACGGTTATCCA
CAGAATCAGGGGATAACGCAGGAAAGAACATGTGAGCAAAAGGCCAGCAAAAGGCCAGGAACCGTAAAAA
GGCCGCGTTGCTGGCGTTTTTCCATAGGCTCCGCCCCCCTGACGAGCATCACAAAAATCGACGCTCAAGT
CAGAGGTGGCGAAACCCGACAGGACTATAAAGATACCAGGCGTTTCCCCCTGGAAGCTCCCTCGTGCGCT
CTCCTGTTCCGACCCTGCCGCTTACCGGATACCTGTCCGCCTTTCTCCCTTCGGGAAGCGTGGCGCTTTC
TCATAGCTCACGCTGTAGGTATCTCAGTTCGGTGTAGGTCGTTCGCTCCAAGCTGGGCTGTGTGCACGAA
CCCCCCGTTCAGCCCGACCGCTGCGCCTTATCCGGTAACTATCGTCTTGAGTCCAACCCGGTAAGACACG
ACTTATCGCCACTGGCAGCAGCCACTGGTAACAGGATTAGCAGAGCGAGGTATGTAGGCGGTGCTACAGA
GTTCTTGAAGTGGTGGCCTAACTACGGCTACACTAGAAGAACAGTATTTGGTATCTGCGCTCTGCTGAAG
CCAGTTACCTTCGGAAAAAGAGTTGGTAGCTCTTGATCCGGCAAACAAACCACCGCTGGTAGCGGTGGTT
TTTTTGTTTGCAAGCAGCAGATTACGCGCAGAAAAAAAGGATCTCAAGAAGATCCTTTGATCTTTTCTAC
GGGGTCTGACGCTCAGTGGAACGAAAACTCACGTTAAGGGATTTTGGTCATGAGATTATCAAAAAGGATC
TTCACCTAGATCCTTTTAAATTAAAAATGAAGTTTTAAATCAATCTAAAGTATATATGAGTAAACTTGGT
CTGACAGTTACCAATGCTTAATCAGTGAGGCACCTATCTCAGCGATCTGTCTATTTCGTTCATCCATAGT
TGCCTGACTCCCCGTCGTGTAGATAACTACGATACGGGAGGGCTTACCATCTGGCCCCAGTGCTGCAATG
ATACCGCGAGACCCACGCTCACCGGCTCCAGATTTATCAGCAATAAACCAGCCAGCCGGAAGGGCCGAGC
GCAGAAGTGGTCCTGCAACTTTATCCGCCTCCATCCAGTCTATTAATTGTTGCCGGGAAGCTAGAGTAAG
TAGTTCGCCAGTTAATAGTTTGCGCAACGTTGTTGCCATTGCTACAGGCATCGTGGTGTCACGCTCGTCG
TTTGGTATGGCTTCATTCAGCTCCGGTTCCCAACGATCAAGGCGAGTTACATGATCCCCCATGTTGTGCA
AAAAAGCGGTTAGCTCCTTCGGTCCTCCGATCGTTGTCAGAAGTAAGTTGGCCGCAGTGTTATCACTCAT
GGTTATGGCAGCACTGCATAATTCTCTTACTGTCATGCCATCCGTAAGATGCTTTTCTGTGACTGGTGAG
TACTCAACCAAGTCATTCTGAGAATAGTGTATGCGGCGACCGAGTTGCTCTTGCCCGGCGTCAATACGGG
ATAATACCGCGCCACATAGCAGAACTTTAAAAGTGCTCATCATTGGAAAACGTTCTTCGGGGCGAAAACT
CTCAAGGATCTTACCGCTGTTGAGATCCAGTTCGATGTAACCCACTCGTGCACCCAACTGATCTTCAGCA
TCTTTTACTTTCACCAGCGTTTCTGGGTGAGCAAAAACAGGAAGGCAAAATGCCGCAAAAAAGGGAATAA
GGGCGACACGGAAATGTTGAATACTCATACTCTTCCTTTTTCAATATTATTGAAGCATTTATCAGGGTTA
TTGTCTCATGAGCGGATACATATTTGAATGTATTTAGAAAAATAAACAAATAGGGGTTCCGCGCACATTT
CCCCGAAAAGTGCCACCTGACGTC
